Addgene plasmid #141708: TFORF0802
Purpose: Lentiviral vector for overexpressing transcription factor ORFs with unique 24-bp barcodes. Barcodes facilitate identification of transcription factors in pooled screens.
Depositing lab: Feng Zhang. Depositing organization: Broad Institute. Publication: A transcription factor atlas of directed differentiation. Joung J, Ma S, Tay T, Geiger-Schuller KR, Kirchgatterer PC, Verdine VK, Guo B, Arias-Garcia MA, Allen WE, Singh A, Kuksenko O, Abudayyeh OO, Gootenberg JS, Fu Z, Macrae RK, Buenrostro JD, Regev A, Zhang F. Cell. 2023 Jan 5;186(1):209-229.e26. doi: 10.1016/j.cell.2022.11.026. PubMed 36608654.
Backbone
  Vector backbone: pLX_TRC317
  Backbone manufacturer: Broad Institute Genetic Perturbation Platform
  Backbone size w/o insert (bp): 8264
  Vector type: Mammalian Expression, Lentiviral
  Selectable markers: Puromycin
Growth in bacteria
  Bacterial resistance: Ampicillin, 100 μg/mL
  Growth temperature: 37°C
  Growth strain: NEB Stable
  Copy number: High Copy
Gene/Insert
  Gene/Insert name: ATF2
  Species: H. sapiens (human)
  Insert size (bp): 1565
  Entrez Gene: ATF2 (a.k.a. CRE-BP1, CREB-2, CREB2, HB16, TREB7)
  Promoter: EF1a
  Cloning method: Unknown
  Sequencing primers: 5′ GGGTGGAGACTGAAGTTAGGCCAG; 3′ CACATAGCGTAAAAGGAGCAACATAG
Terms and licenses: Academic/Nonprofit Terms; Industry Terms: Not Available to Industry
Depositor comments: NM_001256091,ENST00000426833 . The transcription factor ORF portion of this plasmid was synthesized by Genewiz. Please test multiple small colonies in case of plasmid recombination. To make this collection available in a timely manner, a portion of this collection was not fully sequenced by Addgene. If an Addgene verified full plasmid sequence is not available, please contact us prior to placing an order to request the full sequence.
How to cite: TFORF0802 was a gift from Feng Zhang (Addgene plasmid # 141708 ; http://n2t.net/addgene:141708 ; RRID:Addgene_141708)
