[The description below was written by a language model from this plasmid's Addgene catalogue record and pLannotate feature annotations shown in this document.]
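Description:
TFORF0802 is a lentiviral mammalian expression plasmid built on the pLX_TRC317 backbone and carrying the human transcription factor ATF2 as an overexpression ORF. It belongs to a barcoded transcription factor ORF collection in which each construct has a unique 24-bp barcode, so that individual factors can be identified by sequencing in pooled screens. The full sequence record is 9,829 nt, which matches the stated backbone plus insert. In bacteria the plasmid is maintained by a high-copy ColE1/pUC-type origin and selected with ampicillin through the bla gene. An f1 origin and remnants of a lac/lacZα cloning region with T7 and T3 promoters are also present. The depositor notes that recombination can occur during propagation, a common issue with LTR-containing plasmids.

The viral cassette has a third-generation layout. An RSV promoter is fused to a truncated HIV-1 5' LTR and drives the genomic RNA, followed by the Ψ packaging signal with a gag fragment, the RRE for Rev-dependent nuclear export, a cPPT/CTS, and a self-inactivating ΔU3 3' LTR with an SV40 polyadenylation signal downstream. Within the provirus, an SV40 early promoter expresses puromycin N-acetyltransferase for selection of transduced cells. A separate EF-1α promoter drives the ATF2 coding sequence, and a WPRE downstream enhances transcript stability and expression. The annotation tool matched the ORF to mouse Atf2, reflecting high conservation, but the catalogue entry and the cited reference transcripts identify it as human. The barcode itself is not annotated in the feature table. A short U6 promoter fragment lies between the ORF and the WPRE, and the record does not explain its role. The construct is intended for lentiviral delivery and stable ATF2 overexpression, for example in pooled directed-differentiation screens.
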