Features (pLannotate 1.2.2; 31 found; start..end, strand, type, name):
      5..231     +  promoter       RSV promoter: Rous sarcoma virus enhancer/promoter
    232..412     +  LTR            5' LTR (truncated): truncated 5' long terminal repeat (LTR) from HIV-1
    459..584     +  misc_feature   HIV-1 Ψ: packaging signal of human immunodeficiency virus type 1
    568..931     +  CDS            HIV-1 gag (fragment): gag protein from human immunodeficiency virus 1; gag
   1077..1310    +  misc_feature   RRE: The Rev response element (RRE) of HIV-1 allows for Rev-dependent mRNA export from the nucleus to the cytoplasm.
   1687..1713    +  CDS            Rev (fragment): human immunodeficiency virus 1 (HIV-1) Rev protein; rev; enhances nuclear export of unspliced and incompletely spliced viral mRNAs
   1720..1743    +  promoter       SV40 promoter (fragment): SV40 early promoter
   1744..1815    +  promoter       SV40 promoter (fragment): SV40 enhancer and early promoter
   1839..1974    +  rep_origin     SV40 ori: SV40 origin of replication
   2020..2616    +  CDS            PuroR (fragment): puromycin N-acetyltransferase; pac from Streptomyces; confers resistance to puromycin
   2665..2782    +  misc_feature   cPPT/CTS: central polypurine tract and central termination sequence of HIV-1
   2847..2913    +  CDS            small t antigen (fragment): SV40 (simian virus 40) small t antigen
   2920..4098    +  promoter       EF-1α promoter: strong constitutive promoter for human elongation factor EF-1α
   4115..5575    +  CDS            Atf2: ATF2_MOUSE - Experimental evidence at protein level: Swiss-Prot protein existence level 1. Transcriptional activator which regulates the transcription of various genes, including those involved in anti-apoptosis, cell growth, and DNA damage response. Dependent on its binding partner, binds to CRE (cAMP response element) consensus sequences (5'-TGACGTCA- 3') or to AP-1 (activator protein 1) consensus sequences (5'-TGACTCA- 3'). In the nucleus, contributes to global transcription and the DNA damage response, in addition to specific transcriptional activities that are related to cell development,
   5591..5644    +  promoter       U6 promoter (fragment): RNA polymerase III promoter for human U6 snRNA
   5686..6274    +  misc_feature   WPRE: woodchuck hepatitis virus posttranscriptional regulatory element
   6325..6344    +  misc_feature   cPPT/CTS (fragment): central polypurine tract and central termination sequence of HIV-1
   6346..6579    +  LTR            3' LTR (ΔU3): self-inactivating 3' long terminal repeat (LTR) from HIV-1
   6657..6778    +  polyA_signal   SV40 poly(A) signal: SV40 polyadenylation signal
   6818..6953    +  rep_origin     SV40 ori: SV40 origin of replication
   6974..6992    -  promoter       T7 promoter: promoter for bacteriophage T7 RNA polymerase
   7000..7155    +  CDS            lacZα (fragment): LacZα fragment of β-galactosidase; lacZ fragment
   7160..7588    +  rep_origin     f1 ori (sequence partly withheld): f1 bacteriophage origin of replication; arrow indicates direction of (+) strand synthesis
   7641..7745    +  promoter       AmpR promoter: bla
   7746..8606    +  CDS            AmpR: β-lactamase; bla; confers resistance to ampicillin, carbenicillin, and related antibiotics
   8777..9365    +  rep_origin     ori: high-copy-number ColE1/pMB1/pBR322/pUC origin of replication
   9548..9640    +  CDS            lacI (fragment): lac repressor; lacI; The lac repressor binds to the lac operator to inhibit transcription in E. coli. This inhibition can be relieved by adding lactose or isopropyl-β-D-thiogalactopyranoside (IPTG).
   9653..9674    +  protein_bind   CAP binding site: CAP binding activates transcription in the presence of cAMP. E. coli catabolite activator protein
   9689..9719    +  promoter       lac promoter: promoter for the E. coli lac operon
   9727..9743    +  protein_bind   lac operator: The lac repressor binds to the lac operator to inhibit transcription in E. coli. This inhibition can be relieved by adding lactose or isopropyl-β-D-thiogalactopyranoside (IPTG). lac repressor encoded by lacI
   9788..9806    +  promoter       T3 promoter: promoter for bacteriophage T3 RNA polymerase
>Addgene plasmid #141708 | TFORF0802 | addgene full sequence | sequence record 404537 | Addgene NGS Result
TTAATGTAGTCTTATGCAATACTCTTGTAGTCTTGCAACATGGTAACGATGAGTTAGCAACATGCCTTAC
AAGGAGAGAAAAAGCACCGTGCATGCCGATTGGTGGAAGTAAGGTGGTACGATCGTGCCTTATTAGGAAG
GCAACAGACGGGTCTGACATGGATTGGACGAACCACTGAATTGCCGCATTGCAGAGATATTGTATTTAAG
TGCCTAGCTCGATACATAAACGGGTCTCTCTGGTTAGACCAGATCTGAGCCTGGGAGCTCTCTGGCTAAC
TAGGGAACCCACTGCTTAAGCCTCAATAAAGCTTGCCTTGAGTGCTTCAAGTAGTGTGTGCCCGTCTGTT
GTGTGACTCTGGTAACTAGAGATCCCTCAGACCCTTTTAGTCAGTGTGGAAAATCTCTAGCAGTGGCGCC
CGAACAGGGACTTGAAAGCGAAAGGGAAACCAGAGGAGCTCTCTCGACGCAGGACTCGGCTTGCTGAAGC
GCGCACGGCAAGAGGCGAGGGGCGGCGACTGGTGAGTACGCCAAAAATTTTGACTAGCGGAGGCTAGAAG
GAGAGAGATGGGTGCGAGAGCGTCAGTATTAAGCGGGGGAGAATTAGATCGCGATGGGAAAAAATTCGGT
TAAGGCCAGGGGGAAAGAAAAAATATAAATTAAAACATATAGTATGGGCAAGCAGGGAGCTAGAACGATT
CGCAGTTAATCCTGGCCTGTTAGAAACATCAGAAGGCTGTAGACAAATACTGGGACAGCTACAACCATCC
CTTCAGACAGGATCAGAAGAACTTAGATCATTATATAATACAGTAGCAACCCTCTATTGTGTGCATCAAA
GGATAGAGATAAAAGACACCAAGGAAGCTTTAGACAAGATAGAGGAAGAGCAAAACAAAAGTAAGACCAC
CGCACAGCAAGCGGCCGCTGATCTTCAGACCTGGAGGAGGAGATATGAGGGACAATTGGAGAAGTGAATT
ATATAAATATAAAGTAGTAAAAATTGAACCATTAGGAGTAGCACCCACCAAGGCAAAGAGAAGAGTGGTG
CAGAGAGAAAAAAGAGCAGTGGGAATAGGAGCTTTGTTCCTTGGGTTCTTGGGAGCAGCAGGAAGCACTA
TGGGCGCAGCGTCAATGACGCTGACGGTACAGGCCAGACAATTATTGTCTGGTATAGTGCAGCAGCAGAA
CAATTTGCTGAGGGCTATTGAGGCGCAACAGCATCTGTTGCAACTCACAGTCTGGGGCATCAAGCAGCTC
CAGGCAAGAATCCTGGCTGTGGAAAGATACCTAAAGGATCAACAGCTCCTGGGGATTTGGGGTTGCTCTG
GAAAACTCATTTGCACCACTGCTGTGCCTTGGAATGCTAGTTGGAGTAATAAATCTCTGGAACAGATTTG
GAATCACACGACCTGGATGGAGTGGGACAGAGAAATTAACAATTACACAAGCTTAATACACTCCTTAATT
GAAGAATCGCAAAACCAGCAAGAAAAGAATGAACAAGAATTATTGGAATTAGATAAATGGGCAAGTTTGT
GGAATTGGTTTAACATAACAAATTGGCTGTGGTATATAAAATTATTCATAATGATAGTAGGAGGCTTGGT
AGGTTTAAGAATAGTTTTTGCTGTACTTTCTATAGTGAATAGAGTTAGGCAGGGATATTCACCATTATCG
TTTCAGACCCACCTCCCAACCCCGAGGGGACCCATGCATTGCATCTCAATTAGTCAGCAACCAGGTGTGG
AAAGTCCCCAGGCTCCCCAGCAGGCAGAAGTATGCAAAGCATGCGTCTCAATTAGTCAGCAACCATAGTC
CCGCCCCTAACTCCGCCCATCCCGCCCCTAACTCCGCCCAGTTCCGCCCATTCTCCGCCCCATGGCTGAC
TAATTTTTTTTATTTATGCAGAGGCCGAGGCCGCCTCGGCCTCTGAGCTATTCCAGAAGTAGTGAGGAGG
CTTTTTTGGAGGCCTAGGCTTTTGCAAAAAGCTTTCTAGAGGTACCACCGGAGCTTACCATGACCGAGTA
CAAGCCCACGGTGCGCCTCGCCACCCGCGACGACGTCCCCAGGGCCGTACGCACCCTCGCCGCCGCGTTC
GCCGACTACCCCGCCACGCGCCACACCGTCGATCCGGACCGCCACATCGAGCGGGTCACCGAGCTGCAAG
AACTCTTCCTCACGCGCGTCGGGCTCGACATCGGCAAGGTGTGGGTCGCGGACGACGGCGCCGCCGTGGC
GGTCTGGACCACGCCGGAGAGCGTCGAAGCGGGGGCGGTGTTCGCCGAGATCGGCCCGCGCATGGCCGAG
TTGAGCGGTTCCCGGCTGGCCGCGCAGCAACAGATGGAAGGCCTCCTGGCGCCGCACCGGCCCAAGGAGC
CCGCGTGGTTCCTGGCCACCGTCGGCGTCTCGCCCGACCACCAGGGCAAGGGTCTGGGCAGCGCCGTCGT
GCTCCCCGGAGTGGAGGCGGCCGAGCGCGCCGGGGTGCCCGCCTTCCTGGAGACCTCCGCGCCCCGCAAC
CTCCCCTTCTACGAGCGGCTCGGCTTCACCGTCACCGCCGACGTCGAGGTGCCCGAAGGACCGCGCACCT
GGTGCATGACCCGCAAGCCCGGTGCCAGTTAACGAATTCTAGATCTTGAGACAAATGGCAGTATTCATCC
ACAATTTTAAAAGAAAAGGGGGGATTGGGGGGTACAGTGCAGGGGAAAGAATAGTAGACATAATAGCAAC
AGACATACAAACTAAAGAATTACAAAAACAAATTACAAAAATTCAAAATTTTCGGGTTTATTACAGGGAC
AGCAGAGATCCACTTTGGCGCCGGCTCGAGGCCTGCAGGTGCAAAGATGGATAAAGTTTTAAACAGAGAG
GAATCTTTGCAGCTAATGGACCTTCTAGGTCTTGAAAGGAGTGGGAATTGGCTCCGGTGCCCGTCAGTGG
GCAGAGCGCACATCGCCCACAGTCCCCGAGAAGTTGGGGGGAGGGGTCGGCAATTGAACCGGTGCCTAGA
GAAGGTGGCGCGGGGTAAACTGGGAAAGTGATGTCGTGTACTGGCTCCGCCTTTTTCCCGAGGGTGGGGG
AGAACCGTATATAAGTGCAGTAGTCGCCGTGAACGTTCTTTTTCGCAACGGGTTTGCCGCCAGAACACAG
GTAAGTGCCGTGTGTGGTTCCCGCGGGCCTGGCCTCTTTACGGGTTATGGCCCTTGCGTGCCTTGAATTA
CTTCCACCTGGCTGCAGTACGTGATTCTTGATCCCGAGCTTCGGGTTGGAAGTGGGTGGGAGAGTTCGAG
GCCTTGCGCTTAAGGAGCCCCTTCGCCTCGTGCTTGAGTTGAGGCCTGGCCTGGGCGCTGGGGCCGCCGC
GTGCGAATCTGGTGGCACCTTCGCGCCTGTCTCGCTGCTTTCGATAAGTCTCTAGCCATTTAAAATTTTT
GATGACCTGCTGCGACGCTTTTTTTCTGGCAAGATAGTCTTGTAAATGCGGGCCAAGATCTGCACACTGG
TATTTCGGTTTTTGGGGCCGCGGGCGGCGACGGGGCCCGTGCGTCCCAGCGCACATGTTCGGCGAGGCGG
GGCCTGCGAGCGCGGCCACCGAGAATCGGACGGGGGTAGTCTCAAGCTGGCCGGCCTGCTCTGGTGCCTG
GCCTCGCGCCGCCGTGTATCGCCCCGCCCTGGGCGGCAAGGCTGGCCCGGTCGGCACCAGTTGCGTGAGC
GGAAAGATGGCCGCTTCCCGGCCCTGCTGCAGGGAGCTCAAAATGGAGGACGCGGCGCTCGGGAGAGCGG
GCGGGTGAGTCACCCACACAAAGGAAAAGGGCCTTTCCGTCCTCAGCCGTCGCTTCATGTGACTCCACGG
AGTACCGGGCGCCGTCCAGGCACCTCGATTAGTTCTCGAGCTTTTGGAGTACGTCGTCTTTAGGTTGGGG
GGAGGGGTTTTATGCGATGGAGTTTCCCCACACTGAGTGGGTGGAGACTGAAGTTAGGCCAGCTTGGCAC
TTGATGTAATTCTCCTTGGAATTTGCCCTTTTTGAGTTTGGATCTTGGTTCATTCTCAAGCCTCAGACAG
TGGTTCAAAGTTTTTTTCTTCCATTTCAGGTGTCGTGAGGCTAGCACCGCCACCATGAGTGATGACAAAC
CCTTTCTATGTACTGCGCCTGGATGTGGCCAGCGTTTTACCAACGAGGATCATTTGGCTGTCCATAAACA
TAAACATGAGATGACACTGAAATTTGGTCCAGCACGTAATGACAGTGTCATTGTGGCTGATCAGACCCCA
ACACCAACAAGATTCTTGAAAAACTGTGAAGAAGTGGGTTTGTTTAATGAGTTGGCGAGTCCATTTGAGA
ATGAATTCAAGAAAGCTTCAGAAGATGACATTAAAAAAATGCCTCTAGATTTATCCCCTCTTGCAACACC
TATCATAAGAAGCAAAATTGAGGAGCCTTCTGTTGTAGAAACAACTCACCAGGATAGTCCTTTACCTCAC
CCAGAGTCTACTACCAGTGATGAGAAGGAAGTACCATTGGCACAAACTGCACAGCCCACATCAGCTATTG
TTCGTCCAGCATCATTACAGGTTCCCAATGTGCTGCTTACAAGTTCTGACTCAAGTGTAATTATTCAGCA
GGCAGTACCTTCACCAACCTCAAGTACTGTAATCACCCAGGCACCATCCTCTAACAGGCCAATTGTCCCT
GTACCAGGCCCATTTCCTCTTCTGTTACATCTTCCTAATGGACAAACCATGCCTGTTGCTATTCCTGCAT
CAATTACAAGTTCTAATGTGCATGTTCCAGCTGCAGTCCCACTCGTTCGACCAGTCACCATGGTGCCTAG
TGTTCCAGGAATCCCAGGTCCTTCCTCTCCCCAACCAGTACAGTCAGAAGCAAAAATGAGATTAAAAGCT
GCTTTGACCCAGCAACATCCTCCAGTTACCAATGGTGATACTGTCAAAGGTCATGGTAGCGGATTGGTTA
GGACTCAGTCAGAGGAATCTCGACCGCAGTCATTACAACAGCCAGCCACATCCACTACAGAAACTCCGGC
TTCTCCAGCTCACACAACTCCACAGACCCAAAGTACAAGTGGTCGTCGGAGAAGAGCAGCTAACGAAGAT
CCTGATGAAAAAAGGAGAAAGTTTTTAGAGCGAAATAGAGCAGCAGCTTCAAGATGCCGACAAAAAAGGA
AAGTCTGGGTTCAGTCTTTAGAGAAGAAAGCTGAAGACTTGAGTTCATTAAATGGTCAGCTGCAGAGTGA
AGTCACCCTGCTGAGAAATGAAGTGGCACAGCTGAAACAGCTTCTTCTGGCTCATAAAGATTGCCCTGTA
ACCGCCATGCAGAAGAAATCTGGCTATCATACTGCTGATAAAGATGATAGTTCAGAAGACATTTCAGTGC
CGAGTAGTCCACATACAGAAGCTATACAGCATAGTTCGGTCAGCACATCCAATGGAGTCAGTTCAACCTC
CAAGGCAGAAGCTGTAGCCACTTCAGTCCTCACCCAGATGGCGGACCAGAGTACAGAGCCTGCTCTTTCA
CAGATCGTTATGGCTCCTTCCTCCCAGTCACAGCCCTCAGGAAGTTAGTAATGAACTAGTCCGTAACTTG
AAAGTATTTCGATTTCTTGGCTTTATATATCTTGTGGAAAGGACGACAGGTCAGATGTAGCATGCGAATT
ACGCGTTAAGTCGACAATCAACCTCTGGATTACAAAATTTGTGAAAGATTGACTGGTATTCTTAACTATG
TTGCTCCTTTTACGCTATGTGGATACGCTGCTTTAATGCCTTTGTATCATGCTATTGCTTCCCGTATGGC
TTTCATTTTCTCCTCCTTGTATAAATCCTGGTTGCTGTCTCTTTATGAGGAGTTGTGGCCCGTTGTCAGG
CAACGTGGCGTGGTGTGCACTGTGTTTGCTGACGCAACCCCCACTGGTTGGGGCATTGCCACCACCTGTC
AGCTCCTTTCCGGGACTTTCGCTTTCCCCCTCCCTATTGCCACGGCGGAACTCATCGCCGCCTGCCTTGC
CCGCTGCTGGACAGGGGCTCGGCTGTTGGGCACTGACAATTCCGTGGTGTTGTCGGGGAAATCATCGTCC
TTTCCTTGGCTGCTCGCCTGTGTTGCCACCTGGATTCTGCGCGGGACGTCCTTCTGCTACGTCCCTTCGG
CCCTCAATCCAGCGGACCTTCCTTCCCGCGGCCTGCTGCCGGCTCTGCGGCCTCTTCCGCGTCTTCGCCT
TCGCCCTCAGACGAGTCGGATCTCCCTTTGGGCCGCCTCCCCGCGTCGACTTTAAGACCAATGACTTACA
AGGCAGCTGTAGATCTTAGCCACTTTTTAAAAGAAAAGGGGGGACTGGAAGGGCTAATTCACTCCCAACG
AAGACAAGATCTGCTTTTTGCTTGTACTGGGTCTCTCTGGTTAGACCAGATCTGAGCCTGGGAGCTCTCT
GGCTAACTAGGGAACCCACTGCTTAAGCCTCAATAAAGCTTGCCTTGAGTGCTTCAAGTAGTGTGTGCCC
GTCTGTTGTGTGACTCTGGTAACTAGAGATCCCTCAGACCCTTTTAGTCAGTGTGGAAAATCTCTAGCAG
TACGTATAGTAGTTCATGTCATCTTATTATTCAGTATTTATAACTTGCAAAGAAATGAATATCAGAGAGT
GAGAGGAACTTGTTTATTGCAGCTTATAATGGTTACAAATAAAGCAATAGCATCACAAATTTCACAAATA
AAGCATTTTTTTCACTGCATTCTAGTTGTGGTTTGTCCAAACTCATCAATGTATCTTATCATGTCTGGCT
CTAGCTATCCCGCCCCTAACTCCGCCCATCCCGCCCCTAACTCCGCCCAGTTCCGCCCATTCTCCGCCCC
ATGGCTGACTAATTTTTTTTATTTATGCAGAGGCCGAGGCCGCCTCGGCCTCTGAGCTATTCCAGAAGTA
GTGAGGAGGCTTTTTTGGAGGCCTAGGGACGTACCCAATTCGCCCTATAGTGAGTCGTATTACGCGCGCT
CACTGGCCGTCGTTTTACAACGTCGTGACTGGGAAAACCCTGGCGTTACCCAACTTAATCGCCTTGCAGC
ACATCCCCCTTTCGCCAGCTGGCGTAATAGCGAAGAGGCCCGCACCGATCGCCCTTCCCAACAGTTGCGC
AGCCTGAATGGCGAATGGG
[124 nt withheld, positions 7160-7283]
C
[91 nt withheld, positions 7285-7375]
A
[49 nt withheld, positions 7377-7425]
CCTTTGACGTTGGAGTCCACGTTCTTT
[37 nt withheld, positions 7453-7489]
ACCCTATCTCGGTCTATTCTTTTGATTTATAAGGGATTTTGCCGATTTCGGCCTATTGGTTAAAAAATGA
GCTGATTTAACAAAAATTTAACGCGAATTTTAACAAAATATTAACGCTTACAATTTAGGTGGCACTTTTC
GGGGAAATGTGCGCGGAACCCCTATTTGTTTATTTTTCTAAATACATTCAAATATGTATCCGCTCATGAG
ACAATAACCCTGATAAATGCTTCAATAATATTGAAAAAGGAAGAGTATGAGTATTCAACATTTCCGTGTC
GCCCTTATTCCCTTTTTTGCGGCATTTTGCCTTCCTGTTTTTGCTCACCCAGAAACGCTGGTGAAAGTAA
AAGATGCTGAAGATCAGTTGGGTGCACGAGTGGGTTACATCGAACTGGATCTCAACAGCGGTAAGATCCT
TGAGAGTTTTCGCCCCGAAGAACGTTTTCCAATGATGAGCACTTTTAAAGTTCTGCTATGTGGCGCGGTA
TTATCCCGTATTGACGCCGGGCAAGAGCAACTCGGTCGCCGCATACACTATTCTCAGAATGACTTGGTTG
AGTACTCACCAGTCACAGAAAAGCATCTTACGGATGGCATGACAGTAAGAGAATTATGCAGTGCTGCCAT
AACCATGAGTGATAACACTGCGGCCAACTTACTTCTGACAACGATCGGAGGACCGAAGGAGCTAACCGCT
TTTTTGCACAACATGGGGGATCATGTAACTCGCCTTGATCGTTGGGAACCGGAGCTGAATGAAGCCATAC
CAAACGACGAGCGTGACACCACGATGCCTGTAGCAATGGCAACAACGTTGCGCAAACTATTAACTGGCGA
ACTACTTACTCTAGCTTCCCGGCAACAATTAATAGACTGGATGGAGGCGGATAAAGTTGCAGGACCACTT
CTGCGCTCGGCCCTTCCGGCTGGCTGGTTTATTGCTGATAAATCTGGAGCCGGTGAGCGTGGGTCTCGCG
GTATCATTGCAGCACTGGGGCCAGATGGTAAGCCCTCCCGTATCGTAGTTATCTACACGACGGGGAGTCA
GGCAACTATGGATGAACGAAATAGACAGATCGCTGAGATAGGTGCCTCACTGATTAAGCATTGGTAACTG
TCAGACCAAGTTTACTCATATATACTTTAGATTGATTTAAAACTTCATTTTTAATTTAAAAGGATCTAGG
TGAAGATCCTTTTTGATAATCTCATGACCAAAATCCCTTAACGTGAGTTTTCGTTCCACTGAGCGTCAGA
CCCCGTAGAAAAGATCAAAGGATCTTCTTGAGATCCTTTTTTTCTGCGCGTAATCTGCTGCTTGCAAACA
AAAAAACCACCGCTACCAGCGGTGGTTTGTTTGCCGGATCAAGAGCTACCAACTCTTTTTCCGAAGGTAA
CTGGCTTCAGCAGAGCGCAGATACCAAATACTGTTCTTCTAGTGTAGCCGTAGTTAGGCCACCACTTCAA
GAACTCTGTAGCACCGCCTACATACCTCGCTCTGCTAATCCTGTTACCAGTGGCTGCTGCCAGTGGCGAT
AAGTCGTGTCTTACCGGGTTGGACTCAAGACGATAGTTACCGGATAAGGCGCAGCGGTCGGGCTGAACGG
GGGGTTCGTGCACACAGCCCAGCTTGGAGCGAACGACCTACACCGAACTGAGATACCTACAGCGTGAGCT
ATGAGAAAGCGCCACGCTTCCCGAAGGGAGAAAGGCGGACAGGTATCCGGTAAGCGGCAGGGTCGGAACA
GGAGAGCGCACGAGGGAGCTTCCAGGGGGAAACGCCTGGTATCTTTATAGTCCTGTCGGGTTTCGCCACC
TCTGACTTGAGCGTCGATTTTTGTGATGCTCGTCAGGGGGGCGGAGCCTATGGAAAAACGCCAGCAACGC
GGCCTTTTTACGGTTCCTGGCCTTTTGCTGGCCTTTTGCTCACATGTTCTTTCCTGCGTTATCCCCTGAT
TCTGTGGATAACCGTATTACCGCCTTTGAGTGAGCTGATACCGCTCGCCGCAGCCGAACGACCGAGCGCA
GCGAGTCAGTGAGCGAGGAAGCGGAAGAGCGCCCAATACGCAAACCGCCTCTCCCCGCGCGTTGGCCGAT
TCATTAATGCAGCTGGCACGACAGGTTTCCCGACTGGAAAGCGGGCAGTGAGCGCAACGCAATTAATGTG
AGTTAGCTCACTCATTAGGCACCCCAGGCTTTACACTTTATGCTTCCGGCTCGTATGTTGTGTGGAATTG
TGAGCGGATAACAATTTCACACAGGAAACAGCTATGACCATGATTACGCCAAGCGCGCAATTAACCCTCA
CTAAAGGGAACAAAAGCTGGAGCTGCAAGC
