>Addgene plasmid #141708 | TFORF0802 | depositor partial sequence | sequence record 277261 | Insert
ACCGCCACCATGAGTGATGACAAACCCTTTCTATGTACTGCGCCTGGATGTGGCCAGCGTTTTACCAACG
AGGATCATTTGGCTGTCCATAAACATAAACATGAGATGACACTGAAATTTGGTCCAGCACGTAATGACAG
TGTCATTGTGGCTGATCAGACCCCAACACCAACAAGATTCTTGAAAAACTGTGAAGAAGTGGGTTTGTTT
AATGAGTTGGCGAGTCCATTTGAGAATGAATTCAAGAAAGCTTCAGAAGATGACATTAAAAAAATGCCTC
TAGATTTATCCCCTCTTGCAACACCTATCATAAGAAGCAAAATTGAGGAGCCTTCTGTTGTAGAAACAAC
TCACCAGGATAGTCCTTTACCTCACCCAGAGTCTACTACCAGTGATGAGAAGGAAGTACCATTGGCACAA
ACTGCACAGCCCACATCAGCTATTGTTCGTCCAGCATCATTACAGGTTCCCAATGTGCTGCTTACAAGTT
CTGACTCAAGTGTAATTATTCAGCAGGCAGTACCTTCACCAACCTCAAGTACTGTAATCACCCAGGCACC
ATCCTCTAACAGGCCAATTGTCCCTGTACCAGGCCCATTTCCTCTTCTGTTACATCTTCCTAATGGACAA
ACCATGCCTGTTGCTATTCCTGCATCAATTACAAGTTCTAATGTGCATGTTCCAGCTGCAGTCCCACTCG
TTCGACCAGTCACCATGGTGCCTAGTGTTCCAGGAATCCCAGGTCCTTCCTCTCCCCAACCAGTACAGTC
AGAAGCAAAAATGAGATTAAAAGCTGCTTTGACCCAGCAACATCCTCCAGTTACCAATGGTGATACTGTC
AAAGGTCATGGTAGCGGATTGGTTAGGACTCAGTCAGAGGAATCTCGACCGCAGTCATTACAACAGCCAG
CCACATCCACTACAGAAACTCCGGCTTCTCCAGCTCACACAACTCCACAGACCCAAAGTACAAGTGGTCG
TCGGAGAAGAGCAGCTAACGAAGATCCTGATGAAAAAAGGAGAAAGTTTTTAGAGCGAAATAGAGCAGCA
GCTTCAAGATGCCGACAAAAAAGGAAAGTCTGGGTTCAGTCTTTAGAGAAGAAAGCTGAAGACTTGAGTT
CATTAAATGGTCAGCTGCAGAGTGAAGTCACCCTGCTGAGAAATGAAGTGGCACAGCTGAAACAGCTTCT
TCTGGCTCATAAAGATTGCCCTGTAACCGCCATGCAGAAGAAATCTGGCTATCATACTGCTGATAAAGAT
GATAGTTCAGAAGACATTTCAGTGCCGAGTAGTCCACATACAGAAGCTATACAGCATAGTTCGGTCAGCA
CATCCAATGGAGTCAGTTCAACCTCCAAGGCAGAAGCTGTAGCCACTTCAGTCCTCACCCAGATGGCGGA
CCAGAGTACAGAGCCTGCTCTTTCACAGATCGTTATGGCTCCTTCCTCCCAGTCACAGCCCTCAGGAAGT
TAGTAATGAACTAGTCCGTAACTTGAAAGTATTTCGATTTCTTGGCTTTATATATCTTGTGGAAAGGACG
ACAGGTCAGATGTAGCATGCGAATT
