>Addgene plasmid #141708 | TFORF0802 | depositor partial sequence | sequence record 277262 | Barcode
CAGGTCAGATGTAGCATGCGAATT
